>Addgene plasmid #199564 | pPfetFn-Target_v2 | addgene full sequence | sequence record 399868 | Addgene NGS Result
TACTTTATATATATATGATTAAAAAAATAAAAAACAACAGCCTATTAGGTTGTTGTTTTTTATTTTCTTT
ATTAATTTTTTTAATTTTTAGTTTTTAGTTCTTTTTTAAAATAAGTTTCAGCCTCTTTTTCAATATTTTT
TAAAGAAGGAGTATTTGCATGAATTGCCTTTTTTCTAACAGACTTAGGAAATATTTTAACAGTATCTTCT
TGCGCCGGTGATTTTGGAACTTCATAACTTACTAATTTATAATTATTATTTTCTTTTTTAATTGTAACAG
TTGCAAAAGAAGCTGAACCTGTTCCTTCAACTAGTTTATCATCTTCAATATAATATTCTTGACCTATATA
GTATAAATATATTTTTATTATATTTTTACTTTTTTCTGAATCTATTATTTTATAATCATAAAAAGTTTTA
CCACCAAAAGAAGGTTGTACTCCTTCTGGTCCAACATATTTTTTTACTATATTATCTAAATAATTTTTGG
GAACTGGTGTTGTAATTTGATTAATCGAACAACCAGTTATACTTAAAGGAATTATAACTATAAAAATATA
TAGGATTATCTTTTTAAATTTCATTATTGGCCTCCTTTTTATTAAATTTATGTTACCATAAAAAGGACAT
AACGGGAATATGTAGAATATTTTTAATGTAGACAAAATTTTACATAAATATAAAGAAAGGAAGTGTTTGT
TTAAATTTTATAGCAAACTATCAAAAATTAGGGGGATAAAAATTTATGAAAAAAAGGTTTTCGATGTTAT
TTTTATGTTTAACTTTAATAGTTTGTGGTTTATTTACAAATTCGGCCGGCCAGTGGGCAAGTTGAAAAAT
TCACAAAAATGTGGTATAATATCTTTGTTCATTAGAGCGATAAACTTGAATTTGAGAGGGGACTTAGATG
GTATTTGAAAAAATTGATAAAAATAGTTGGAACAGAAAAGAGTATTTTGACCACTACTTTGCAAGTGTAC
CTTGTACCTACAGCATGACCGTTAAAGTGGATATCACACAAATAAAGGAAAAGGGAATGAAACTATATCC
TGCAATGCTTTATTATATTGCAATGATTGTAAACCGCCATTCAGAGTTTAGGACGGCAATCAATCAAGAT
GGTGAATTGGGGATATATGATGAGATGATACCAAGCTATACAATATTTCACAATGATACTGAAACATTTT
CCAGCCTTTGGACTGAGTGTAAGTCTGACTTTAAATCATTTTTAGCAGATTATGAAAGTGATACGCAACG
GTATGGAAACAATCATAGAATGGAAGGAAAGCCAAATGCTCCGGAAAACATTTTTAATGTATCTATGATA
CCGTGGTCAACCTTCGATGGCTTTAATCTGAATTTGCAGAAAGGATATGATTATTTGATTCCTATTTTTA
CTATGGGGAAATATTATAAAGAAGATAACAAAATTATACTTCCTTTGGCAATTCAAGTTCATCACGCAGT
ATGTGACGGATTTCACATTTGCCGTTTTGTAAACGAATTGCAGGAATTGATAAATAGTTAACTTCAGGTT
TGTCTGTAACTAAAAACAAGTATTTAAGCAAAAACATCGTAGAAATACGGTGTTTTTTGTTACCCTAAGT
TTCTTCTTGAGATCGTTTTGGTCTGCGCGTAATCTCTTGCTCTGAAAACGAAAAAACCGCCTTGCAGGGC
GGTTTTTCGAAGGTTCTCTGAGCTACCAACTCTTTGAACCGAGGTAACTGGCTTGGAGGAGCGCAGTCAC
CAAAACTTGTCCTTTCAGTTTAGCCTTAACCGGCGCATGACTTCAAGACTAACTCCTCTAAATCAATTAC
CAGTGGCTGCTGCCAGTGGTGCTTTTGCATGTCTTTCCGGGTTGGACTCAAGACGATAGTTACCGGATAA
GGCGCAGCGGTCGGACTGAACGGGGGGTTCGTGCATACAGTCCAGCTTGGAGCGAACTGCCTACCCGGAA
CTGAGTGTCAGGCGTGGAATGAGACAAACGCGGCCATAACAGCGGAATGACACCGGTAAACCGAAAGGCA
GGAACAGGAGAGCGCACGAGGGAGCCGCCAGGGGGAAACGCCTGGTATCTTTATAGTCCTGTCGGGTTTC
GCCACCACTGATTTGAGCGTCAGATTTCGTGATGCTTGTCAGGGGGGCGGAGCCTATGGAAAAACGGCTT
TGCCGCGGCCCTCTCACTTCCCTGTTAAGTATCTTCCTGGCATCTTCCAGGAAATCTCCGCCCCGTTCGT
AAGCCATTTCCGCTCGCCGCAGTCGAACGACCGAGCGTAGCGAGTGGGCCCCCTGCTTCGGGGTCATTAT
AGCGATTTTTTCGGTATATCCATCCTTTTTCGCACGATATACAGGATTTTGCCAAAGGGTTCGTGTAGAC
TTTCCTTGGTGTATCCAACGGCGTCAGCCGGGCAGGATAGGTGAAGTAGGCCCACCCGCGAGCGGGTGTT
CCTTCTTCACTGTCCCTTATTCGCACCTGGCGGTGCTCAACGGGAATCCTGCTCTGCGAGGCTGGCCGGC
TACCGCCGGCGTAACAGATGAGGGCAAGCGGATGGCTGATGAAACCAAGCCAACCAGGAAGGGCAGCCCA
CCTATCAAGGTGTACTGCCTTCCAGACGAACGAAGAGCGATTGAGGAAAAGGCGGCGGCGGCCGGCATGA
GCCTGTCGGCCTACCTGCTGGCCGTCGGCCAGGGCTACAAAATCACGGGCGTCGTGGACTATGAGCACGT
CCGCGAGCTGGCCCGCATCAATGGCGACCTGGGCCGCCTGGGCGGCCTGCTGAAACTCTGGCTCACCGAC
GACCCGCGCACGGCGCGGTTCGGTGATGCCACGATCCTCGCCCTGCTGGCGAAGATCGAAGAGAAGCAGG
ACGAGCTTGGCAAGGTCATGATGGGCGTGGTCCGCCCGAGGGCAGAGCCATGACTTTTTTAGCCGCTAAA
ACGGCCGGGGGGTGCGCGTGATTGCCAAGCACGTCCCCATGCGCTCCATCAAGAAGAGCGACTTCGCGGA
GCTGGTGAAGTACATCACCGACGAGCAAGGCAAGACCGATCGTTTTTAACAAAATATATTGATAAAAATA
ATAATAGTGGGTATAATTAACGTATAAAGTTGTGTAATTTTTAAGGAGGTGTGTTACATTTGAACATCAA
AAAGTTTGCAAAACAAGCAACAGTATTAACCTTTACTACCGCACTGCTGGCAGGAGGCGCAACTCAAGCG
TTTGCGAAAGAAACGAACCAAAAGCCATATAAGGAAACATACGGCATTTCCCATATTACACGCCATGATA
TGCTGCAAATCCCTGAACAGCAAAAAAATGAAAAATATCAAGTTCCTGAATTCGATTCGTCCACAATTAA
AAATATCTCTTCTGCAAAAGGCCTGGACGTTTGGGACAGCTGGCCATTACAAAACGCTGACGGCACTGTC
GCAAACTATCACGGCTACCACATCGTCTTTGCATTAGCCGGAGATCCTAAAAATGCGGATGACACATCGA
TTTACATGTTCTATCAAAAAGTCGGCGAAACTTCTATTGACAGCTGGAAAAACGCTGGCCGCGTCTTTAA
AGACAGCGACAAATTCGATGCAAATGATTCTATCCTAAAAGACCAAACACAAGAATGGTCAGGTTCAGCC
ACATTTACATCTGACGGAAAAATCCGTTTATTCTACACTGATTTCTCCGGTAAACATTACGGCAAACAAA
CACTGACAACTGCACAAGTTAACGTATCAGCATCAGACAGCTCTTTGAACATCAACGGTGTAGAGGATTA
TAAATCAATCTTTGACGGTGACGGAAAAACGTATCAAAATGTACAGCAGTTCATCGATGAAGGCAACTAC
AGCTCAGGCGACAACCATACGCTGAGAGATCCTCACTACGTAGAAGATAAAGGCCACAAATACTTAGTAT
TTGAAGCAAACACTGGAACTGAAGATGGCTACCAAGGCGAAGAATCTTTATTTAACAAAGCATACTATGG
CAAAAGCACATCATTCTTCCGTCAAGAAAGTCAAAAACTTCTGCAAAGCGATAAAAAACGCACGGCTGAG
TTAGCAAACGGCGCTCTCGGTATGATTGAGCTAAACGATGATTACACACTGAAAAAAGTGATGAAACCGC
TGATTGCATCTAACACAGTAACAGATGAAATTGAACGCGCGAACGTCTTTAAAATGAACGGCAAATGGTA
CCTGTTCACTGACTCCCGCGGATCAAAAATGACGATTGACGGCATTACGTCTAACGATATTTACATGCTT
GGTTATGTTTCTAATTCTTTAACTGGCCCATACAAGCCGCTGAACAAAACTGGCCTTGTGTTAAAAATGG
ATCTTGATCCTAACGATGTAACCTTTACTTACTCACACTTCGCTGTACCTCAAGCGAAAGGAAACAATGT
CGTGATTACAAGCTATATGACAAACAGAGGATTCTACGCAGACAAACAATCAACGTTTGCGCCAAGCTTC
CTGCTGAACATCAAAGGCAAGAAAACATCTGTTGTCAAAGACAGCATCCTTGAACAAGGACAATTAACAG
TTAACAAATAACTGCAGGATAATCAATCGTCCCTTCGTGTAAACGAAGGGGCGTTTTTTATTTCAGGAAA
CAGCTATGACCGCGGCCGCTGTATCCAAAATTACTTTAAAATCTATCATTGATAGGGTAAAATATAAATC
AATTTCTACTGTTGTAGATTGAGACGATTCGTCTCCAATTTCTACTGTTGTAGATTTTTTTAGACATGCA
AGCTTGGCACTGGCCGTCGTTTTACACTAGCATAAAAATAAGAAGCCTGCATTTGCAGGCTTCTTATTTT
TATGGCGCGACGTCGTTCTGAATCCTTAGCTAATGGGTCGACGTATATAAAATGTGCTAATGAAAAAGAA
AATGCGTTAAAAGAGCCTAAAATGAGTTCAAATGGTTTTGAAATTGATTGGTAGTTTAATTTAATATATT
TTTTCTATTGGCTATCTCGATACCTATAGAATCTTCTGTTCACTTTTGTTTTTGAAATATAAAAAGGGGC
TTTTTAGCCCCTTTTTTTTAAAACTCCGGAGGAGTTTCTTCATTCTTGATACTATACGTAACTATTTCGA
TTTGACTTCATTGTCAATTAAGCTAGTAAAATCAATGGTTAAAAAACAAAAAACTTGCATTTTTCTACCT
AGTAATTTATAATTTTAAGTGTCGAGTTTAAAAGTATAATTTACCAGGAAAGGAGCAAGTTTTTTAATAA
GGAAAAATTTTTCCTTTTAAAATTCTATTTCGTTATATGACTAATTATAATCAAAAAAATGAAAATAAAC
AAGAGGTAAAAACTGCTTTAGAGAAATGTACTGATAAAAAAAGAAAAAATCCTAGATTTACGTCATACAT
AGCACCTTTAACTACTAAGAAAAATATTGAAAGGACTTCCACTTGTGGAGATTATTTGTTTATGTTGAGT
GATGCAGACTTAGAACATTTTAAATTACATAAAGGTAATTTTTGCGGTAATAGATTTTGTCCAATGTGTA
GTTGGCGACTTGCTTGTAAGGATAGTTTAGAAATATCTATTCTTATGGAGCATTTAAGAAAAGAAGAAAA
TAAAGAGTTTATATTTTTAACTCTTACAACTCCAAATGTAAAAAGTTATGATCTTAATTATTCTATTAAA
CAATATAATAAATCTTTTAAAAAATTAATGGAGCGTAAGGAAGTTAAGGATATAACTAAAGGTTATATAA
GAAAATTAGAAGTAACTTACCAAAAGGAAAAATACATAACAAAGGATTTATGGAAAATAAAAAAAGATTA
TTATCAAAAAAAAGGACTTGAAATTGGTGATTTAGAACCTAATTTTGATACTTATAATCCTCATTTTCAT
GTAGTTATTGCAGTTAATAAAAGTTATTTTACAGATAAAAATTATTATATAAATCGAGAAAGATGGTTGG
AATTATGGAAGTTTGCTACTAAGGATGATTCTATAACTCAAGTTGATGTTAGAAAAGCAAAAATTAATGA
TTATAAAGAGGTTTACGAACTTGCGAAATATTCAGCTAAAGACACTGATTATTTAATATCGAGGCCAGTA
TTTGAAATTTTTTATAAAGCATTAAAAGGCAAGCAGGTATTAGTTTTTAGTGGATTTTTTAAAGATGCAC
ACAAATTGTACAAGCAAGGAAAACTTGATGTTTATAAAAAGAAAGATGAAATTAAATATGTCTATATAGT
TTATTATAATTGGTGCAAAAAACAATATGAAAAAACTAGAATAAGGGAACTTACGGAAGATGAAAAAGAA
GAATTAAATCAAGATTTAATAGATGGAATAGAAATAGATTAAAGTGTAACTA
Features (pLannotate 1.2.2; 8 found; start..end, strand, type, name):
    908..1528    +  CDS            catP: CAT2_CLOPF - Protein inferred from homology: Swiss-Prot protein existence level 3. This enzyme is an effector of chloramphenicol resistance in bacteria. From Clostridium perfringens.
   1617..2162    +  rep_origin     p15A ori: Plasmids containing the medium-copy-number p15A origin of replication can be propagated in E. coli cells that contain a second plasmid with the ColE1 origin.
   2250..2285    +  rep_origin     RSF ori (fragment): Plasmids containing the RSF 1030 origin of replication can be propagated in E. coli cells that contain additional plasmids with compatible origins.
   2410..2519    +  oriT           oriT: incP origin of transfer
   2552..2923    +  CDS            traJ: oriT-recognizing protein; traJ
   2961..3053    +  CDS            traI (fragment): TRAI6_ECOLX - Experimental evidence at protein level: Swiss-Prot protein existence level 1. The initiation process of transfer DNA synthesis requires the interaction of at least three plasmid-specific components (TraH, I, and J) at the transfer origin resulting in the assembly of a specialised nucleoprotein complex - the relaxosome. Site- and strand-specific cleavage at the transfer origin is dependent on TraI and TraJ. From Escherichia coli.
   3141..4561    +  CDS            SacB (fragment): secreted levansucrase that renders bacterial growth sensitive to sucrose; Bacillus subtilis sacB; negative selection marker
   4768..4786    +  CDS            lacZα (fragment): LacZα fragment of β-galactosidase; lacZ fragment
