[The description below was written by a language model from this plasmid's Addgene catalogue record and pLannotate feature annotations shown in this document.]
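Description:
pPfetFn-Target_v2 is a bacterial CRISPR guide-expression plasmid intended to supply gRNAs for FnCas12a in both E. coli and clostridia. It is built on pGG2121, a derivative of the pMTL82121 shuttle vector in which the TCD0164 terminator was replaced with TtyrS and BsaI Golden Gate sites were added. The catalogue lists a total size of about 6.4 kb, consistent with the sequenced record. In E. coli the plasmid replicates from a p15A origin, recorded as low copy and compatible with ColE1-type plasmids, and is selected with chloramphenicol through catP, the Clostridium perfringens chloramphenicol acetyltransferase gene that also functions as a marker in clostridia. An incP oriT together with traJ (and a traI fragment) allows the plasmid to be mobilised by conjugation from an E. coli donor into clostridial recipients. The feature table does not annotate a Gram-positive replicon, so the element responsible for maintenance in clostridia is not identified in the record. The roughly 900 nt preceding catP are unannotated.

The listed insert is Bacillus subtilis sacB, cloned between PvuI and PstI sites and associated with a promoter recorded as Pthl_fU. SacB encodes the secreted levansucrase that makes cells sucrose-sensitive and is generally used as a counter-selection marker, which could serve here for eliminating the plasmid after editing, although the record does not state its role. The recorded gRNA entry consists of two Cas12a direct repeats flanking a short stuffer carrying paired type IIS restriction sites, an arrangement that lets a user drop in a chosen spacer to build a targeting array. The promoter driving this guide cassette is not explicitly stated. A small lacZα remnant downstream is likely a cloning-site vestige. The plasmid acts as the targeting component of a Cas12a genome-engineering system for clostridia.
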