Addgene plasmid #199564: pPfetFn-Target_v2
Purpose: gRNA expression for FnCas12a in E. coli and clostridia
Depositing lab: Philippe Lambin. Depositing organization: Maastricht University. Publication: Development of a CRISPR-Cas12a system for efficient genome engineering in clostridia. Zhang Y, Kubiak AM, Bailey TS, Claessen L, Hittmeyer P, Dubois L, Theys J, Lambin P. Microbiol Spectr. 2023 Nov 10:e0245923. doi: 10.1128/spectrum.02459-23. PubMed 37947521.
Backbone
  Vector backbone: pGG2121
  Backbone size w/o insert (bp): 1500
  Total vector size (bp): 6365
  Modifications to backbone: Based on pMTL82121, change teminator TCD0164 to TtyrS and add BsaI Golden-Gate sites
  Vector type: Bacterial Expression, CRISPR, Synthetic Biology
Growth in bacteria
  Bacterial resistance: Chloramphenicol, 25 μg/mL
  Growth temperature: 37°C
  Growth strain: DH5alpha
  Copy number: Low Copy
Gene/Insert
  Gene/Insert name: SacB
  gRNA/shRNA sequence: AATTTCTACTGTTGTAGATtGAGACGattCGTCTCcAATTTCTACTGTTGTAGAT
  Species: Bacillus subtilis
  GenBank ID: 936413
  Promoter: Pthl_fU
  Cloning method: Restriction Enzyme; 5′ cloning site PvuI (not destroyed); 3′ cloning site PstI (not destroyed)
  Sequencing primers: 5′ GCcgatcgTTTTTAACAAAATATATTGATAAAAATAATAATAGTGGGT; 3′ cgctgcagttatttgttaactgttaattgtccttg
Terms and licenses: Academic/Nonprofit Terms; Industry Terms: Not Available to Industry
How to cite: pPfetFn-Target_v2 was a gift from Philippe Lambin (Addgene plasmid # 199564 ; http://n2t.net/addgene:199564 ; RRID:Addgene_199564)
